>Addgene plasmid #10731 | 584 pSG5L HA RB 661W | addgene partial sequence | sequence record 17685 | T7 5'-TAATACGACTCACTATAGGG-3'
CTACGACGTGCCCGACTACGCCTCCCTCGGATCCGCCACCATGCCGCCCAAAACCCCCCGAAAAACGGCC
GCCACCGCCGCCGCTGCCGCCGCGGAACCCCCGGCACCGCCGCCGCCGCCCCCTCCTGAGGAGGACCCAG
AGCAGGACAGCGGCCCGGAGGACCTGCCTCTCGTCAGGCTTGAGTTTGAAGAAACAGAAGAACCTGATTT
TACTGCATTATGTCAGAAATTAAAGATACCAGATCATGTCAGAGAGAGAGCTTGGTTAACTTGGGAGAAA
GTTTCATCTGTGGATGGAGTATTGGGAGGTTATATTCAAAAGAAAAAGGAACTGTGGGGAATCTGTATCT
TTATTGCAGCAGTTGACCTAGATGAGATGTCGTTCACTTTTACTGAGCTACAGAAAAACATAGAAATCAG
TGTCCATAAATTCTTTAACTTACTAAAAGAAATTGATACCAGTACCAAAGTTGATAATGCTATGTCAAGA
CTGTTGAAGAAGTATGATGTATTGTTTGCACTCTTCAGCAAATTGGAAAGGACATGTGAACTTATATATT
TGACACAACCCAGCAGTTCGATATCTACTGAAATAAATTCTGCATTGGTGCTAAAAGTTTCTTGGATCAC
ATTTTTATTAGCTAAAGGGGAAGTATTACAAATGGAAGATGATCTGGTGATTTCATTT
