[The description below was written by a language model from this plasmid's Addgene catalogue record.]
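Description:
584 pSG5L HA RB 661W is a mammalian expression plasmid that carries a mutant form of the human retinoblastoma tumour suppressor gene (RB1) in the pSG5L backbone. The backbone is listed at about 4 kb and the insert at about 2.8 kb, cloned between BamHI and EcoRI sites that both remain intact. The plasmid is maintained in E. coli as a high-copy, ampicillin-selected construct. No mammalian selection marker is listed, so it appears intended mainly for transient transfection. The record gives no feature table and does not name the promoter or polyadenylation signal driving expression. A T7 primer is listed for sequencing from the 5′ side, which indicates a T7 promoter site upstream of the insert.

The RB coding sequence is fused at its N terminus to an HA epitope tag supplied by the backbone, allowing the exogenous protein to be detected or immunoprecipitated with anti-HA antibodies and distinguished from endogenous pRB. The mutation is recorded as 661W and was introduced by site-directed mutagenesis. The depositor comment refers to it as "del661W", but the record does not explain this difference in naming, and it does not state the wild-type residue. The associated publication examined whether stable binding to E2F is needed for pRB to activate transcription, promote differentiation and suppress tumour cell growth. This suggests the construct serves as one of a set of RB variants for separating these functions, typically by reintroducing the protein into cultured mammalian cells. The record itself does not describe the specific phenotype of this mutant.
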