Addgene plasmid #10731: 584 pSG5L HA RB 661W
Depositing lab: William Sellers. Depositing organization: Dana-Farber Cancer Institute. Publication: Stable binding to E2F is not required for the retinoblastoma protein to activate transcription, promote differentiation, and suppress tumor cell growth. Sellers WR, Novitch BG, Miyake S, Heith A, Otterson GA, Kaye FJ, Lassar AB, Kaelin WG. Genes Dev. 1998 Jan 1. 12(1):95-106. 10.1101/gad.12.1.95 PubMed 9420334.
Backbone
  Vector backbone: pSG5L
  Backbone size w/o insert (bp): 4000
  Vector type: Mammalian Expression
Growth in bacteria
  Bacterial resistance: Ampicillin, 100 μg/mL
  Growth temperature: 37°C
  Growth strain: DH5alpha
  Copy number: High Copy
Gene/Insert
  Gene/Insert name: RB 661W (alt names: retinoblastoma; RB)
  Species: H. sapiens (human)
  Insert size (bp): 2800
  Mutation: 661W
  Entrez Gene: RB1 (a.k.a. OSRC, PPP1R130, RB, p105-Rb, p110-RB1, pRb, pp110)
  Tag / fusion protein: HA (N terminal on backbone)
  Cloning method: Restriction Enzyme; 5′ cloning site BamHI (not destroyed); 3′ cloning site EcoRI (not destroyed)
  Sequencing primers: 5′ T7
Terms and licenses: Academic/Nonprofit Terms; Industry Terms: Not Available to Industry
Depositor comments: del661W created by site-directed mutagenesis using this primer: GTGTATCGGCTaGCCTATCTCcGGCTAAATACA
How to cite: 584 pSG5L HA RB 661W was a gift from William Sellers (Addgene plasmid # 10731 ; http://n2t.net/addgene:10731 ; RRID:Addgene_10731)
